>Addgene plasmid #89941 | pMRXIP-GFP-STX17ΔNTD | addgene full sequence | sequence record 179975 | Addgene NGS Result
CCACCGGGAGGTAAGCTGGCCAGCAACTTATCTGTGTCTGTCCGATTGTCTAGTGTCTATGACTGATTTT
ATGCGCCTGCGTCGGTACTAGTTAGCTAACTAGCTCTGTATCTGGCGGACCCGTGGTGGAACTGACGAGT
TCGGAACACCCGGCCGCAACCCTGGGAGACGTCCCAGGGACTTCGGGGGCCGTTTTTGTGGCCCGACCTG
AGTCCAAAAATCCCGATCGTTTTGGACTCTTTGGTGCACCCCCCTTAGAGGAGGGATATGTGGTTCTGGT
AGGAGACGAGAACCTAAAACAGTTCCCGCCTCCGTCTGAATTTTTGCTTTCGGTTTGGGACCGAAGCCGC
GCCGCGCGTCTTGTCTGCTGCAGCATCGTTCTGTGTTGTCTCTGTCTGACTGTGTTTCTGTATTTGTCTG
AAAATATGGGCCCGGGCCAGACTGTTACCACTCCCTTAAGTTTGACCTTAGGTCACTGGAAAGATGTCGA
GCGGATCGCTCACAACCAGTCGGTAGATGTCAAGAAGAGACGTTGGGTTACCTTCTGCTCTGCAGAATGG
CCAACCTTTAACGTCGGATGGCCGCGAGACGGCACCTTTAACCGAGACCTCATCACCCAGGTTAAGATCA
AGGTCTTTTCACCTGGCCCGCATGGACACCCAGACCAGGTCCCCTACATCGTGACCTGGGAAGCCTTGGC
TTTTGACCCCCCTCCCTGGGTCAAGCCCTTTGTACACCCTAAGCCTCCGCCTCCTCTTCCTCCATCCGCC
CCGTCTCTCCCCCTTGAACCTCCTCGTTCGACCCCGCCTCGATCCTCCCTTTATCCAGCCCTCACTCCTT
CTCTAGGCGCCCCCATATGGCCATATGAGATCTTATATGGGGCACCCCCGCCCCTTGTAAACTTCCCTGA
CCCTGACATGACAAGAGTTACTAACAGCCCCTCTCTCCAAGCTCACTTACAGGCTCTCTACTTAGTCCAG
CACGAAGTCTGGAGACCTCTGGCGGCAGCCTACCAAGAACAACTGGACCGACCGGTGGTACCTCACCCTT
ACCGAGTCGGCGACACAGTGTGGGTCCGCCGACACCAGACTAAGAACCTAGAACCTCGCTGGAAAGGACC
TTACACAGTCCTGCTGACCACCCCCACCGCCCTCAAAGTAGACGGCATCGCAGCTTGGATACACGCCGCC
CACGTGAAGGCTGCCGACCCCGGGGGTGGACCATCCTCTAGACTGCCGGATCTGCCATGGTGAGCAAGGG
CGAGGAGCTGTTCACCGGGGTGGTGCCCATCCTGGTCGAGCTGGACGGCGACGTAAACGGCCACAAGTTC
AGCGTGTCCGGCGAGGGCGAGGGCGATGCCACCTACGGCAAGCTGACCCTGAAGTTCATCTGCACCACCG
GCAAGCTGCCCGTGCCCTGGCCCACCCTCGTGACCACCCTGACCTACGGCGTGCAGTGCTTCAGCCGCTA
CCCCGACCACATGAAGCAGCACGACTTCTTCAAGTCCGCCATGCCCGAAGGCTACGTCCAGGAGCGCACC
ATCTTCTTCAAGGACGACGGCAACTACAAGACCCGCGCCGAGGTGAAGTTCGAGGGCGACACCCTGGTGA
ACCGCATCGAGCTGAAGGGCATCGACTTCAAGGAGGACGGCAACATCCTGGGGCACAAGCTGGAGTACAA
CTACAACAGCCACAACGTCTATATCATGGCCGACAAGCAGAAGAACGGCATCAAGGTGAACTTCAAGATC
CGCCACAACATCGAGGACGGCAGCGTGCAGCTCGCCGACCACTACCAGCAGAACACCCCCATCGGCGACG
GCCCCGTGCTGCTGCCCGACAACCACTACCTGAGCACCCAGTCCGCCCTGAGCAAAGACCCCAACGAGAA
GCGCGATCACATGGTCCTGCTGGAGTTCGTGACCGCCGCCGGGATCACTCTCGGCATGGACGAGCTGTAC
AAGGGTGGCGGTGGCTCGGGCGGTGGTGGGTCGGGTGGCGGCGGATCTATCGATGAATTGAATTCACGCG
TTCGCGAGTTAACGGATCCGATTCCTCAAGATCAAAATGCTGCAGAATCGTGGGAAACCTTAGAAGCGGA
CTTAATTGAACTTAGCCAACTGGTCACTGACTTCTCTCTCCTAGTGAATTCTCAGCAGGAGAAGATTGAC
AGCATTGCAGACCATGTCAACAGTGCTGCTGTGAATGTTGAAGAGGGAACCAAAAACTTAGGGAAGGCTG
CAAAATACAAGCTGGCAGCTCTGCCTGTGGCAGGTGCACTCATCGGGGGAATGGTAGGGGGTCCTATTGG
CCTCCTTGCAGGCTTCAAAGTGGCAGGAATTGCAGCTGCACTTGGTGGTGGGGTGTTGGGCTTCACAGGT
GGAAAATTGATACAAAGAAAGAAACAGAAAATGATGGAGAAGCTCACTTCCAGCTGTCCAGATCTTCCCA
GCCAAACTGACAAGAAATGCAGTTAAGGATCCCTCGAGCGGCCGCTACGTAAATTCCGCCCCCCCCCCTA
ACGTTACTGGCCGAAGCCGCTTGGAATAAGGCCGGTGTGCGTTTGTCTATATGTTATTTTCCACCATATT
GCCGTCTTTTGGCAATGTGAGGGCCCGGAAACCTGGCCCTGTCTTCTTGACGAGCATTCCTAGGGGTCTT
TCCCCTCTCGCCAAAGGAATGCAAGGTCTGTTGAATGTCGTGAAGGAAGCAGTTCCTCTGGAAGCTTCTT
GAAGACAAACAACGTCTGTAGCGACCCTTTGCAGGCAGCGGAACCCCCCACCTGGCGACAGGTGCCTCTG
CGGCCAAAAGCCACGTGTATAAGATACACCTGCAAAGGCGGCACAACCCCAGTGCCACGTTGTGAGTTGG
ATAGTTGTGGAAAGAGTCAAATGGCTCTCCTCAAGCGTATTCAACAAGGGGCTGAAGGATGCCCAGAAGG
TACCCCATTGTATGGGATCTGATCTGGGGCCTCGGTGCACATGCTTTACATGTGTTTAGTCGAGGTTAAA
AAAACGTCTAGGCCCCCCGAACCACGGGGACGTGGTTTTCCTTTGAAAAACACGATGATAATATGGCCAC
AACCATGACCGAGTACAAGCCCACGGTGCGCCTCGCCACCCGCGACGACGTCCCCCGGGCCGTACGCACC
CTCGCCGCCGCGTTCGCCGACTACCCCGCCACGCGCCACACCGTCGACCCGGACCGCCACATCGAGCGGG
TCACCGAGCTGCAAGAACTCTTCCTCACGCGCGTCGGGCTCGACATCGGCAAGGTGTGGGTCGCGGACGA
CGGCGCCGCGGTGGCGGTCTGGACCACGCCGGAGAGCGTCGAAGCGGGGGCGGTGTTCGCCGAGATCGGC
CCGCGCATGGCCGAGTTGAGCGGTTCCCGGCTGGCCGCGCAGCAACAGATGGAAGGCCTCCTGGCGCCGC
ACCGGCCCAAGGAGCCCGCGTGGTTCCTGGCCACCGTCGGCGTCTCGCCCGACCACCAGGGCAAGGGTCT
GGGCAGCGCCGTCGTGCTCCCCGGAGTGGAGGCGGCCGAGCGCGCCGGGGTGCCCGCCTTCCTGGAGACC
TCCGCGCCCCGCAACCTCCCCTTCTACGAGCGGCTCGGCTTCACCGTCACCGCCGACGTCGAGGTGCCCG
AAGGACCGCGCACCTGGTGCATGACCCGCAAGCCCGGTGCCTGACGCCCGCCCCACGACCCGCAGCGCCC
GACCGAAAGGAGCGCACGACCCCATGGCTCGACGATAAAATAAAAGATTTTATTTAGTCTCCAGAAAAAG
GGGGGAATGAAAGACCCCACCTGTAGGTTTGGCAAGCTAGCTTAAGTAACGCCATTTTGCAAGGCATGGA
AAAATACATAACTGAGAATAGAGAAGTTCAGATCAAGGTCAGGAACAGATGGAACAGCTGAATATGGGCC
AAACAGGATATCTGTGGTAAGCAGTTCCTGCCCCGGCTCAGGGCCAAGAACAGATGGAACAGCTGAATAT
GGGCCAAACAGGATATCTGTGGTAAGCAGTTCCTGCCCCGGCTCAGGGCCAAGAACAGATGGTCCCCAGA
TGCGGTCCAGCCCTCAGCAGTTTCTAGAGAACCATCAGATGTTTCCAGGGTGCCCCAAGGACCTGAAATG
ACCCTGTGCCTTATTTGAACTAACCAATCAGTTCGCTTCTCGCTTCTGTTCGCGCGCTTCTGCTCCCCGA
GCTCAATAAAAGAGCCCACAACCCCTCACTCGGGGCGCCAGTCCTCCGATTGACTGAGTCGCCCGGGTAC
CCGTGTATCCAATAAACCCTCTTGCAGTTGCATCCGACTTGTGGTCTCGCTGTTCCTTGGGAGGGTCTCC
TCTGAGTGATTGACTACCCGTCAGCGGGGGTCTTTCACATGCAGCATGTATCAAAATTAATTTGGTTTTT
TTTCTTAAGTATTTACATTAAATGGCCATAGTTGCATTAATGAATCGGCCAACGCGCGGGGAGAGGCGGT
TTGCGTATTGGGCGCTCTTCCGCTTCCTCGCTCACTGACTCGCTGCGCTCGGTCGTTCGGCTGCGGCGAG
CGGTATCAGCTCACTCAAAGGCGGTAATACGGTTATCCACAGAATCAGGGGATAACGCAGGAAAGAACAT
GTGAGCAAAAGGCCAGCAAAAGGCCAGGAACCGTAAAAAGGCCGCGTTGCTGGCGTTTTTCCATAGGCTC
CGCCCCCCTGACGAGCATCACAAAAATCGACGCTCAAGTCAGAGGTGGCGAAACCCGACAGGACTATAAA
GATACCAGGCGTTTCCCCCTGGAAGCTCCCTCGTGCGCTCTCCTGTTCCGACCCTGCCGCTTACCGGATA
CCTGTCCGCCTTTCTCCCTTCGGGAAGCGTGGCGCTTTCTCATAGCTCACGCTGTAGGTATCTCAGTTCG
GTGTAGGTCGTTCGCTCCAAGCTGGGCTGTGTGCACGAACCCCCCGTTCAGCCCGACCGCTGCGCCTTAT
CCGGTAACTATCGTCTTGAGTCCAACCCGGTAAGACACGACTTATCGCCACTGGCAGCAGCCACTGGTAA
CAGGATTAGCAGAGCGAGGTATGTAGGCGGTGCTACAGAGTTCTTGAAGTGGTGGCCTAACTACGGCTAC
ACTAGAAGAACAGTATTTGGTATCTGCGCTCTGCTGAAGCCAGTTACCTTCGGAAAAAGAGTTGGTAGCT
CTTGATCCGGCAAACAAACCACCGCTGGTAGCGGTGGTTTTTTTGTTTGCAAGCAGCAGATTACGCGCAG
AAAAAAAGGATCTCAAGAAGATCCTTTGATCTTTTCTACGGGGTCTGACGCTCAGTGGAACGAAAACTCA
CGTTAAGGGATTTTGGTCATGAGATTATCAAAAAGGATCTTCACCTAGATCCTTTTGCGGCCGGCCGCAA
ATCAATCTAAAGTATATATGAGTAAACTTGGTCTGACAGTTACCAATGCTTAATCAGTGAGGCACCTATC
TCAGCGATCTGTCTATTTCGTTCATCCATAGTTGCCTGACTCCCCGTCGTGTAGATAACTACGATACGGG
AGGGCTTACCATCTGGCCCCAGTGCTGCAATGATACCGCGAGACCCACGCTCACCGGCTCCAGATTTATC
AGCAATAAACCAGCCAGCCGGAAGGGCCGAGCGCAGAAGTGGTCCTGCAACTTTATCCGCCTCCATCCAG
TCTATTAATTGTTGCCGGGAAGCTAGAGTAAGTAGTTCGCCAGTTAATAGTTTGCGCAACGTTGTTGCCA
TTGCTACAGGCATCGTGGTGTCACGCTCGTCGTTTGGTATGGCTTCATTCAGCTCCGGTTCCCAACGATC
AAGGCGAGTTACATGATCCCCCATGTTGTGCAAAAAAGCGGTTAGCTCCTTCGGTCCTCCGATCGTTGTC
AGAAGTAAGTTGGCCGCAGTGTTATCACTCATGGTTATGGCAGCACTGCATAATTCTCTTACTGTCATGC
CATCCGTAAGATGCTTTTCTGTGACTGGTGAGTACTCAACCAAGTCATTCTGAGAATAGTGTATGCGGCG
ACCGAGTTGCTCTTGCCCGGCGTCAACACGGGATAATACCGCGCCACATAGCAGAACTTTAAAAGTGCTC
ATCATTGGAAAACGTTCTTCGGGGCGAAAACTCTCAAGGATCTTACCGCTGTTGAGATCCAGTTCGATGT
AACCCACTCGTGCACCCAACTGATCTTCAGCATCTTTTACTTTCACCAGCGTTTCTGGGTGAGCAAAAAC
AGGAAGGCAAAATGCCGCAAAAAAGGGAATAAGGGCGACACGGAAATGTTGAATACTCATACTCTTCCTT
TTTCAATATTATTGAAGCATTTATCAGGGTTATTGTCTCATGAGCGGATACATATTTGAATGTATTTAGA
AAAATAAACAAATAGGGGTTCCGCGCACATTTCCCCGAAAAGTGCCACCTGACGTCTAAGAAACCATTAT
TATCATGACATTAACCTATAAAAATAGGCGTATCACGAGGCCCTTTCGTCTTCACTCGAGGAGCTTGGCC
CATTGCATACGTTGTATCCATATCATAATATGTACATTTATATTGGCTCATGTCCAACATTACCGCCATG
TTGACATTGATTATTGACTAGTTATTAATAGTAATCAATTACGGGGTCATTAGTTCATAGCCCATATATG
GAGTTCCGCGTTACATAACTTACGGTAAATGGCCCGCCTGGCTGACCGCCCAACGACCCCCGCCCATTGA
CGTCAATAATGACGTATGTTCCCATAGTAACGCCAATAGGGACTTTCCATTGACGTCAATGGGTGGAGTA
TTTACGGTAAACTGCCCACTTGGCAGTACATCAAGTGTATCATATGCCAAGTACGCCCCCTATTGACGTC
AATGACGGTAAATGGCCCGCCTGGCATTATGCCCAGTACATGACCTTATGGGACTTTCCTACTTGGCAGT
ACATCTACGTATTAGTCATCGCTATTACCATGCTAGAGAACCATCAGATGTTTCCAGGGTGCCCCAAGGA
CCTGAAATGACCCTGTGCCTTATTTGAACTAACCAATCAGTTCGCTTCTCGCTTCTGTTCGCGCGCTTCT
GCTCCCCGAGCTCAATAAAAGAGCCCACAACCCCTCACTCGGCGCGCCAGTCCTCCGATTGACTGAGTCG
CCCGGGTACCCGTGTATCCAATAAACCCTCTTGCAGTTGCATCCGACTTGTGGTCTCGCTGTTCCTTGGG
AGGGTCTCCTCTGAGTGATTGACTACCCGTCAGCGGGGGTCTTTCATTTGGGGGCTCGTCCGGGATCGGG
AGACCCCTGCCCAGGGACCACCGACCCA
Features (pLannotate 1.2.2; 15 found; start..end, strand, type, name):
     13..370     +  misc_feature   MMLV Ψ: packaging signal of Moloney murine leukemia virus (MMLV)
    435..851     +  CDS            gag (truncated): truncated Moloney murine leukemia virus (MMLV) gag gene lacking the start codon
    861..1235    +  misc_feature   pol region: Moloney murine leukemia virus (MMLV) pol region containing the splice acceptor site
   1247..1963    +  CDS            EGFP: EGFP is a basic (constitutively fluorescent) green fluorescent protein published in 1996, derived from Aequorea victoria. It is reported to be a rapidly-maturing weak dimer with moderate acid sensitivity.
   2051..2473    +  CDS            STX17 (fragment): STX17_HUMAN - Experimental evidence at protein level: Swiss-Prot protein existence level 1. SNAREs, soluble N-ethylmaleimide-sensitive factor-attachment protein receptors, are essential proteins for fusion of cellular membranes. SNAREs localized on opposing membranes assemble to form a trans-SNARE complex, an extended, parallel four alpha-helical bundle that drives membrane fusion (PubMed:23217709, PubMed:25686604, PubMed:28306502). STX17 is a SNARE of the autophagosome involved in autophagy through the direct control of autophagosome membrane fusion with the lysosome membrane (PubMed:23217709
   2609..3071    +  misc_feature   IRES: internal ribosome entry site (IRES) of the encephalomyocarditis virus (EMCV)
   3085..3684    +  CDS            PuroR: puromycin N-acetyltransferase; pac from Streptomyces alboniger; confers resistance to puromycin
   3786..3907    +  LTR            3' LTR (ΔU3) (fragment): self-inactivating 3' long terminal repeat (LTR) from Moloney murine leukemia virus
   3908..4377    +  LTR            LTR: long terminal repeat from Moloney murine leukemia virus
   4443..4495    -  CDS            lacI (fragment): lac repressor; lacI; The lac repressor binds to the lac operator to inhibit transcription in E. coli. This inhibition can be relieved by adding lactose or isopropyl-β-D-thiogalactopyranoside (IPTG).
   4678..5266    -  rep_origin     ori: high-copy-number ColE1/pMB1/pBR322/pUC origin of replication
   5430..6290    -  CDS            AmpR: β-lactamase; bla; confers resistance to ampicillin, carbenicillin, and related antibiotics
   6291..6395    -  promoter       AmpR promoter: bla
   6583..6962    +  enhancer       CMV enhancer: human cytomegalovirus immediate early enhancer
   6963..7258    +  LTR            3' LTR (ΔU3) (fragment): self-inactivating 3' long terminal repeat (LTR) from Moloney murine leukemia virus
