[The description below was written by a language model from this plasmid's Addgene catalogue record and pLannotate feature annotations shown in this document.]
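Description:
pMRXIP-GFP-STX17ΔNTD is a Moloney murine leukemia virus (MMLV)-based retroviral expression vector built on the pMRXIP GFP-Ci2 backbone, itself derived from the pMX family, with a total size of about 7.3 kb. In bacteria it is maintained through a high-copy ColE1/pUC-type origin and selected with ampicillin via the β-lactamase gene and its native promoter. The viral portion begins with a CMV enhancer placed directly upstream of an LTR fragment, which the annotation matches to a ΔU3-type LTR. This hybrid arrangement is typically used to drive strong genomic RNA transcription in packaging cells. It is followed by the MMLV Ψ packaging signal, a truncated gag segment lacking its start codon, and a pol region carrying the splice acceptor. These elements support encapsidation and expression of the downstream cassette, and MMLV LTR sequence closes the provirus at the 3′ end.

The payload is a bicistronic cassette. EGFP, supplied by the backbone, is fused to the N terminus of a human syntaxin 17 (STX17) fragment cloned into a BamHI site. The fragment lacks amino acids 1–161, the N-terminal domain, and retains the C-terminal part of this autophagosomal SNARE, which normally mediates autophagosome–lysosome fusion. An EMCV IRES then allows translation of puromycin N-acetyltransferase from the same transcript, so transduced mammalian cells can be selected with puromycin and the fusion protein followed by green fluorescence. No separate internal promoter is annotated, so expression presumably depends on the LTR. According to the associated publication title, STX17 mutants of this kind act as dominant negatives that cause undegraded autophagosomes to accumulate, which makes the construct useful for studying late stages of autophagy.
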