Addgene plasmid #89941: pMRXIP-GFP-STX17ΔNTD
Purpose: Expresses syntaxin17 lacking N-terminal domain tagged with GFP in mammalian cells
Depositing lab: Noboru Mizushima. Depositing organization: The University of Tokyo. Publication: Accumulation of undegraded autophagosomes by expression of dominant-negative STX17 (syntaxin 17) mutants. Uematsu M, Nishimura T, Sakamaki Y, Yamamoto H, Mizushima N. Autophagy. 2017 Aug 3;13(8):1452-1464. doi: 10.1080/15548627.2017.1327940. Epub 2017 Jun 9. PubMed 28598244.
Backbone
  Vector backbone: pMRXIP GFP-Ci2
  Backbone manufacturer: Dr.Shoji Yamaoka of Tokyo Medical and Dental University
  Backbone size w/o insert (bp): 6875
  Total vector size (bp): 7308
  Vector type: Retroviral
  Selectable markers: Puromycin
Growth in bacteria
  Bacterial resistance: Ampicillin, 100 μg/mL
  Growth temperature: 37°C
  Growth strain: NEB Stable
  Copy number: Unknown
Gene/Insert
  Gene/Insert name: human syntaxin17 lacking N-terminal domain (alt name: STX17ΔNTD)
  Species: H. sapiens (human)
  Insert size (bp): 433
  Mutation: deleted amino acids 1-161
  GenBank ID: NM_017919
  Entrez Gene: STX17
  Tag / fusion protein: GFP (N terminal on backbone)
  Cloning method: Restriction Enzyme; 5′ cloning site BamHI (not destroyed); 3′ cloning site BamHI (not destroyed)
  Sequencing primers: 5′ accggatccgATTCCTCAAGATCAAAATGCTGC; 3′ accggatccTTAACTGCATTTCTTGTCAG
Resource information
  A portion of this plasmid was derived from a plasmid made by: It has the pMX backbone
Terms and licenses: Academic/Nonprofit Terms; Industry Terms: Not Available to Industry
How to cite: pMRXIP-GFP-STX17ΔNTD was a gift from Noboru Mizushima (Addgene plasmid # 89941 ; http://n2t.net/addgene:89941 ; RRID:Addgene_89941)
