>Addgene plasmid #89941 | pMRXIP-GFP-STX17ΔNTD | depositor partial sequence | sequence record 174292 | GFP-STX17ΔNTD
ATGGTGAGCAAGGGCGAGGAGCTGTTCACCGGGGTGGTGCCCATCCTGGTCGAGCTGGACGGCGACGTAA
ACGGCCACAAGTTCAGCGTGTCCGGCGAGGGCGAGGGCGATGCCACCTACGGCAAGCTGACCCTGAAGTT
CATCTGCACCACCGGCAAGCTGCCCGTGCCCTGGCCCACCCTCGTGACCACCCTGACCTACGGCGTGCAG
TGCTTCAGCCGCTACCCCGACCACATGAAGCAGCACGACTTCTTCAAGTCCGCCATGCCCGAAGGCTACG
TCCAGGAGCGCACCATCTTCTTCAAGGACGACGGCAACTACAAGACCCGCGCCGAGGTGAAGTTCGAGGG
CGACACCCTGGTGAACCGCATCGAGCTGAAGGGCATCGACTTCAAGGAGGACGGCAACATCCTGGGGCAC
AAGCTGGAGTACAACTACAACAGCCACAACGTCTATATCATGGCCGACAAGCAGAAGAACGGCATCAAGG
TGAACTTCAAGATCCGCCACAACATCGAGGACGGCAGCGTGCAGCTCGCCGACCACTACCAGCAGAACAC
CCCCATCGGCGACGGCCCCGTGCTGCTGCCCGACAACCACTACCTGAGCACCCAGTCCGCCCTGAGCAAA
GACCCCAACGAGAAGCGCGATCACATGGTCCTGCTGGAGTTCGTGACCGCCGCCGGGATCACTCTCGGCA
TGGACGAGCTGTACAAGGGTGGCGGTGGCTCGGGCGGTGGTGGGTCGGGTGGCGGCGGATCTATCGATGA
ATTGAATTCACGCGTTCGCGAGTTAACGGATCCGATTCCTCAAGATCAAAATGCTGCAGAATCGTGGGAA
ACCTTAGAAGCGGACTTAATTGAACTTAGCCAACTGGTCACTGACTTCTCTCTCCTAGTGAATTCTCAGC
AGGAGAAGATTGACAGCATTGCAGACCATGTCAACAGTGCTGCTGTGAATGTTGAAGAGGGAACCAAAAA
CTTAGGGAAGGCTGCAAAATACAAGCTGGCAGCTCTGCCTGTGGCAGGTGCACTCATCGGGGGAATGGTA
GGGGGTCCTATTGGCCTCCTTGCAGGCTTCAAAGTGGCAGGAATTGCAGCTGCACTTGGTGGTGGGGTGT
TGGGCTTCACAGGTGGAAAATTGATACAAAGAAAGAAACAGAAAATGATGGAGAAGCTCACTTCCAGCTG
TCCAGATCTTCCCAGCCAAACTGACAAGAAATGCAGTTAA
